Addgene plasmid #129991: pRDAX-110 N-Tag GFP[1] L10 FRB mCherry
Purpose: PPI (BiFC/TriFC) assay vector
Depositing lab: Gary Lewin. Depositing organization: Max-Delbrueck-Centrum fuer Molekulare Medizin (MDC).
Backbone
  Vector backbone: custom built
  Vector type: Mammalian Expression
Growth in bacteria
  Bacterial resistance: Ampicillin, 100 μg/mL
  Growth temperature: 37°C
  Growth strain: DH5alpha
  Copy number: High Copy
Gene/Insert
  Gene/Insert name: FRB
  Species: M. musculus (mouse)
  Cloning method: Restriction Enzyme; 5′ cloning site unknown (unknown if destroyed); 3′ cloning site unknown (unknown if destroyed)
Terms and licenses: Academic/Nonprofit Terms; Industry Terms: Not Available to Industry
How to cite: pRDAX-110 N-Tag GFP[1] L10 FRB mCherry was a gift from Gary Lewin (Addgene plasmid # 129991 ; http://n2t.net/addgene:129991 ; RRID:Addgene_129991)
