[The description below was written by a language model from this plasmid's Addgene catalogue record and pLannotate feature annotations shown in this document.]
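Description:
pRDAX-110 N-Tag GFP[1] L10 FRB mCherry is a custom-built, 6,245 nt mammalian expression plasmid designed as a test vector for protein–protein interaction assays based on bimolecular or trimolecular fluorescence complementation (BiFC/TriFC). It is propagated in E. coli at high copy from a ColE1/pUC-type origin and selected with ampicillin through a β-lactamase gene driven by its own bla promoter. No mammalian selection marker is annotated, which is consistent with transient transfection use.

The expression unit is driven by the human CMV immediate-early enhancer and promoter, followed by a chimeric β-globin/immunoglobulin intron that promotes efficient processing of the transcript. The first open reading frame begins with a very short GFP-derived segment (about 54 nt, annotated as an EGFP-variant fragment), matching the "GFP[1]" N-terminal tag in the name. This is a small split-GFP piece that is non-fluorescent alone and yields green signal only when brought together with the complementary GFP portions. A short gap, presumably the "L10" linker, joins it to FRB, the FKBP–rapamycin binding domain. The catalogue lists FRB as mouse, whereas the annotation tool matched it to human FRAP. FRB is commonly paired with FKBP as a rapamycin-inducible interaction, so this construct could serve as a control, although the record does not say so.

Downstream, an EMCV IRES2 drives translation of mCherry from the same mRNA, giving a constitutive red marker to identify transfected cells and normalise the complementation signal. A second chimeric intron, a WPRE and a bGH polyadenylation signal complete the transcript. A T3 promoter, a β-globin coding remnant and a rabbit β-globin poly(A) signal lie further downstream as backbone elements.
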