Features (pLannotate 1.2.2; 17 found; start..end, strand, type, name):
    155..532     +  enhancer       CMV enhancer: human cytomegalovirus immediate early enhancer
    534..733     +  promoter       CMV promoter: human cytomegalovirus (CMV) immediate early promoter
    872..1004    +  intron         chimeric intron: chimera between introns from human β-globin and immunoglobulin heavy chain genes
   1031..1084    +  CDS            (3-F)Tyr-EGFP (fragment): (3-F)Tyr-EGFP is a basic (constitutively fluorescent) green fluorescent protein published in 2004, derived from Aequorea victoria.
   1121..1396    +  CDS            FRB: FKBP-rapamycin binding domain of human FRAP
   1413..1999    +  misc_feature   IRES2: internal ribosome entry site (IRES) of the encephalomyocarditis virus (EMCV)
   2000..2707    +  CDS            mCherry: mCherry is a basic (constitutively fluorescent) red fluorescent protein published in 2004, derived from Discosoma sp.. It is reported to be a very rapidly-maturing monomer with low acid sensitivity.
   2756..2888    +  intron         chimeric intron: chimera between introns from human β-globin and immunoglobulin heavy chain genes
   2897..3485    +  misc_feature   WPRE: woodchuck hepatitis virus posttranscriptional regulatory element
   3489..3505    +  misc_feature   MCS (fragment): pUC18/19 multiple cloning site
   3518..3629    +  polyA_signal   bGH poly(A) signal: bovine growth hormone polyadenylation signal
   3725..3743    -  promoter       T3 promoter: promoter for bacteriophage T3 RNA polymerase
   3802..3876    +  CDS            HBB (fragment): HBB_PONPY - Experimental evidence at transcript level: Swiss-Prot protein existence level 2. Involved in oxygen transport from the lung to the various peripheral tissues. From Pongo pygmaeus (Bornean orangutan).
   3947..4002    +  polyA_signal   β-globin poly(A) signal: rabbit β-globin polyadenylation signal (Gil and Proudfoot, 1987)
   4381..4969    -  rep_origin     ori: high-copy-number ColE1/pMB1/pBR322/pUC origin of replication
   5140..6000    -  CDS            AmpR: β-lactamase; bla; confers resistance to ampicillin, carbenicillin, and related antibiotics
   6001..6105    -  promoter       AmpR promoter: bla
>Addgene plasmid #129991 | pRDAX-110 N-Tag GFP[1] L10 FRB mCherry | depositor full sequence | sequence record 249369 | Full Sequence
GCCTGCCTCCAGGCCTCAATATTGGCCATTAGCCATATTATTCATTGGTTATATAGCATAAATCAATATT
GGCTATTGGCCATTGCATACGTTGTATCTATATCATAATATGTACATTTATATTGGCTCATGTCCAATAT
GACCGCCATGTTGGCATTGATTATTGACTAGTTATTAATAGTAATCAATTACGGGGTCATTAGTTCATAG
CCCATATATGGAGTTCCGCGTTACATAACTTACGGTAAATGGCCCGCCTGGCTGACCGCCCAACGACCCC
CGCCCATTGACGTCAATAATGACGTATGTTCCCATAGTAACGCCAATAGGGACTTTCCATTGACGTCAAT
GGGTGGAGTATTTACGGTAAACTGCCCACTTGGCAGTACATCAAGTGTATCATATGCCAAGTCCGCCCCC
TATTGACGTCAATGACGGTAAATGGCCCGCCTGGCATTATGCCCAGTACATGACCTTACGGGACTTTCCT
ACTTGGCAGTACATCTACGTATTAGTCATCGCTATTACCATGGTGATGCGGTTTTGGCAGTACACCAATG
GGCGTGGATAGCGGTTTGACTCACGGGGATTTCCAAGTCTCCACCCCATTGACGTCAATGGGAGTTTGTT
TTGGCACCAAAATCAACGGGACTTTCCAAAATGTCGTAATAACCCCGCCCCGTTGACGCAAATGGGCGGT
AGGCGTGTACGGTGGGAGGTCTATATAAGCAGAGCTCGTTTAGTGAACCGTCAGATCACTAGAAGCTTTA
TTGCGGTAGTTTATCACAGTTAAATTGCTAACGCAGTCAGTGCTTCTGACACAACAGTCTCGAACTTAAG
CTGCAGAAGTTGGTCGTGAGGCACTGGGCAGGTAAGTATCAAGGTTACAAGACAGGTTTAAGGAGACCAA
TAGAAACTGGGCTTGTCGAGACAGAGAAGACTCTTGCGTTTCTGATAGGCACCTATTGGTCTTACTGACA
TCCACTTTGCCTTTCTCTCCACAGGTGTCCACTCCCAGGCCACCATGGATCTGCCTGATGACCACTACCT
GAGCACACAGACCATCCTCTCCAAGGACCTTAACGGGAGCTCTGCCAGCGGTGGCAGCACCTCCGTGGCC
ATCCTCTGGCATGAGATGTGGCATGAAGGCCTGGAAGAGGCATCTCGTTTGTACTTTGGGGAAAGGAACG
TGAAAGGCATGTTTGAGGTGCTGGAGCCCTTGCATGCTATGATGGAACGGGGCCCCCAGACTCTGAAGGA
AACATCCTTTAATCAGGCCTATGGTCGAGATTTAATGGAGGCCCAAGAGTGGTGCAGGAAGTACATGAAA
TCAGGGAATGTCAAGGACCTCACCCAAGCCTGGGACCTCTATTATCATGTGTTCCGACGAATCTCATAAG
AATTCAGATCCGCCCCTCTCCCTCCCCCCCCCCTAACGTTACTGGCCGAAGCCGCTTGGAATAAGGCCGG
TGTGCGTTTGTCTATATGTTATTTTCCACCATATTGCCGTCTTTTGGCAATGTGAGGGCCCGGAAACCTG
GCCCTGTCTTCTTGACGAGCATTCCTAGGGGTCTTTCCCCTCTCGCCAAAGGAATGCAAGGTCTGTTGAA
TGTCGTGAAGGAAGCAGTTCCTCTGGTAGCTTCTTGAAGACAAACAACGTCTGTAGCGACCCTTTGCAGG
CAGCGGAACCCCCCACCTGGCGACAGGTGCCTCTGCGGCCAAAAGCCACGTGTATAAGATACACCTGCAA
AGGCGGCACAACCCCAGTGCCACGTTGTGAGTTGGATAGTTGTGGAAAGAGTCAAATGGCTCTCCTCAAG
CGTATTCAACAAGGGGCTGAAGGATGCCCAGAAGGTACCCCATTGTATGGGATCTGATCTGGGGCCTCGG
TACACATGCTTTACATGTGTTTAGTCGAGGTTAAAAAAACGTCTAGGCCCCCCGAACCACGGGGACGTGG
TTTTCCTTTGAAAAACACGATGATAATATGGCCACAACCATGGTGAGCAAGGGCGAGGAGGATAACATGG
CCATCATCAAGGAGTTCATGCGCTTCAAGGTGCACATGGAGGGCTCCGTGAACGGCCACGAGTTCGAGAT
CGAGGGCGAGGGCGAGGGCCGCCCCTACGAGGGCACCCAGACCGCCAAGCTGAAGGTGACCAAGGGTGGC
CCCCTGCCCTTCGCCTGGGACATCCTGTCCCCTCAGTTCATGTACGGCTCCAAGGCCTACGTGAAGCACC
CCGCCGACATCCCCGACTACTTGAAGCTGTCCTTCCCCGAGGGCTTCAAGTGGGAGCGCGTGATGAACTT
CGAGGACGGCGGCGTGGTGACCGTGACCCAGGACTCCTCCCTGCAGGACGGCGAGTTCATCTACAAGGTG
AAGCTGCGCGGCACCAACTTCCCCTCCGACGGCCCCGTAATGCAGAAGAAGACCATGGGCTGGGAGGCCT
CCTCCGAGCGGATGTACCCCGAGGACGGCGCCCTGAAGGGCGAGATCAAGCAGAGGCTGAAGCTGAAGGA
CGGCGGCCACTACGACGCTGAGGTCAAGACCACCTACAAGGCCAAGAAGCCCGTGCAGCTGCCCGGCGCC
TACAACGTCAACATCAAGTTGGACATCACCTCCCACAACGAGGACTACACCATCGTGGAACAGTACGAAC
GCGCCGAGGGCCGCCACTCCACCGGCGGCATGGACGAGCTGTACAAGTAAACCGGTGCTCGAGGTACCGA
TGAATAGCTAAGGTCGAGGCCGCAGGTAAGTATCAAGGTTACAAGACAGGTTTAAGGAGACCAATAGAAA
CTGGGCTTGTCGAGACAGAGAAGACTCTTGCGTTTCTGATAGGCACCTATTGGTCTTACTGACATCCACT
TTGCCTTTCTCTCCACAGGTGTCGACAATCAACCTCTGGATTACAAAATTTGTGAAAGATTGACTGGTAT
TCTTAACTATGTTGCTCCTTTTACGCTATGTGGATACGCTGCTTTAATGCCTTTGTATCATGCTATTGCT
TCCCGTATGGCTTTCATTTTCTCCTCCTTGTATAAATCCTGGTTGCTGTCTCTTTATGAGGAGTTGTGGC
CCGTTGTCAGGCAACGTGGCGTGGTGTGCACTGTGTTTGCTGACGCAACCCCCACTGGTTGGGGCATTGC
CACCACCTGTCAGCTCCTTTCCGGGACTTTCGCTTTCCCCCTCCCTATTGCCACGGCGGAACTCATCGCC
GCCTGCCTTGCCCGCTGCTGGACAGGGGCTCGGCTGTTGGGCACTGACAATTCCGTGGTGTTGTCGGGGA
AGCTGACGTCCTTTCCATGGCTGCTCGCCTGTGTTGCCACCTGGATTCTGCGCGGGACGTCCTTCTGCTA
CGTCCCTTCGGCCCTCAATCCAGCGGACCTTCCTTCCCGCGGCCTGCTGCCGGCTCTGCGGCCTCTTCCG
CGTCTTCGCCTTCGCCCTCAGACGAGTCGGATCTCCCTTTGGGCCGCCTCCCCGCCTGGAATTCGAGCTC
GGTACGATCAGCCTCGACTGTGCCTTCTAGTTGCCAGCCATCTGTTGTTTGCCCCTCCCCCGTGCCTTCC
TTGACCCTGGAAGGTGCCACTCCCACTGTCCTTTCCTAATAAAATGAGGAAATTGCATCGCATTGTCTGA
GTAGGTGTCATTCTATTCTGGGGGGTGGGGTGGGGCAGGACAGCAAGGGGGAGGATTGGGAAGACAATAG
CCCAGCTTTTGTTCCCTTTAGTGAGGGTTAATTGCGCGCTTGGCGTAATCATGGTCATAGCTGTTTCCTG
TGTGAAATTGTTATCCGCTAATTCACTCCTCAGGTGCAGGCTGCCTATCAGAAGGTGGTGGCTGGTGTGG
CCAATGCCCTGGCTCACAAATACCACTGAGATCTTTTTCCCTCTGCCAAAAATTATGGGGACATCATGAA
GCCCCTTGAGCATCTGACTTCTGGCTAATAAAGGAAATTTATTTTCATTGCAATAGTGTGTTGGAATTTT
TTGTGTCTCTCACTCGGAAGGACATATGGGAGGGCAAATCATTTAAAACATCAGAATGAGTATTTGGTTT
AGAGTTTGGCAACATATGCCCATATGCTGGCTGCCATGAACAAAGGTTGGCTATAAAGAGGTCATCAGTA
TATGAAACAGCCCCCTGCTGTCCATTCCTTATTCCATAGAAAAGCCTTGACTTGAGGTTAGATTTTTTTT
ATATTTTGTTTTGTGTTATTTTTTTCTTTAACATCCCTAAAATTTTCCTTACATGTTTTACTAGCCAGAT
TTTTCCTCCTCTCCTGACTACTCCCAGTCATAGCTGTCCCTCTTCTCTTATGGAGATCGGCCGGCCGCCG
GCGTCGACGCGCGCGGCCGCGGCGCGCCGTTGCTGGCGTTTTTCCATAGGCTCCGCCCCCCTGACGAGCA
TCACAAAAATCGACGCTCAAGTCAGAGGTGGCGAAACCCGACAGGACTATAAAGATACCAGGCGTTTCCC
CCTGGAAGCTCCCTCGTGCGCTCTCCTGTTCCGACCCTGCCGCTTACCGGATACCTGTCCGCCTTTCTCC
CTTCGGGAAGCGTGGCGCTTTCTCATAGCTCACGCTGTAGGTATCTCAGTTCGGTGTAGGTCGTTCGCTC
CAAGCTGGGCTGTGTGCACGAACCCCCCGTTCAGCCCGACCGCTGCGCCTTATCCGGTAACTATCGTCTT
GAGTCCAACCCGGTAAGACACGACTTATCGCCACTGGCAGCAGCCACTGGTAACAGGATTAGCAGAGCGA
GGTATGTAGGCGGTGCTACAGAGTTCTTGAAGTGGTGGCCTAACTACGGCTACACTAGAAGAACAGTATT
TGGTATCTGCGCTCTGCTGAAGCCAGTTACCTTCGGAAAAAGAGTTGGTAGCTCTTGATCCGGCAAACAA
ACCACCGCTGGTAGCGGTGGTTTTTTTGTTTGCAAGCAGCAGATTACGCGCAGAAAAAAAGGATCTCAAG
AAGATCCTTTGATCTTTTCTACGGGGTCTGACGCTCAGTGGAACGAAAACTCACGTTAAGGGATTTTGGT
CATGAGATTATCAAAAAGGATCTTCACCTAGATCCTTTTAAATTAAAAATGAAGTTTTAAATCAATCTAA
AGTATATATGAGTAAACTTGGTCTGACAGTTACCAATGCTTAATCAGTGAGGCACCTATCTCAGCGATCT
GTCTATTTCGTTCATCCATAGTTGCCTGACTCCCCGTCGTGTAGATAACTACGATACGGGAGGGCTTACC
ATCTGGCCCCAGTGCTGCAATGATACCGCGAGACCCACGCTCACCGGCTCCAGATTTATCAGCAATAAAC
CAGCCAGCCGGAAGGGCCGAGCGCAGAAGTGGTCCTGCAACTTTATCCGCCTCCATCCAGTCTATTAATT
GTTGCCGGGAAGCTAGAGTAAGTAGTTCGCCAGTTAATAGTTTGCGCAACGTTGTTGCCATTGCTACAGG
CATCGTGGTGTCACGCTCGTCGTTTGGTATGGCTTCATTCAGCTCCGGTTCCCAACGATCAAGGCGAGTT
ACATGATCCCCCATGTTGTGCAAAAAAGCGGTTAGCTCCTTCGGTCCTCCGATCGTTGTCAGAAGTAAGT
TGGCCGCAGTGTTATCACTCATGGTTATGGCAGCACTGCATAATTCTCTTACTGTCATGCCATCCGTAAG
ATGCTTTTCTGTGACTGGTGAGTACTCAACCAAGTCATTCTGAGAATAGTGTATGCGGCGACCGAGTTGC
TCTTGCCCGGCGTCAATACGGGATAATACCGCGCCACATAGCAGAACTTTAAAAGTGCTCATCATTGGAA
AACGTTCTTCGGGGCGAAAACTCTCAAGGATCTTACCGCTGTTGAGATCCAGTTCGATGTAACCCACTCG
TGCACCCAACTGATCTTCAGCATCTTTTACTTTCACCAGCGTTTCTGGGTGAGCAAAAACAGGAAGGCAA
AATGCCGCAAAAAAGGGAATAAGGGCGACACGGAAATGTTGAATACTCATACTCTTCCTTTTTCAATATT
ATTGAAGCATTTATCAGGGTTATTGTCTCATGAGCGGATACATATTTGAATGTATTTAGAAAAATAAACA
AATAGGGGTTCCGCGCACATTTCCCCGAAAAGTGCCACCTGACGTCTAAGAAACCATTATTATCATGACA
TTAACCTATAAAAATAGGCGTATCACGAGGCCCTTTCGTCTACGCGCGCGCCGGCGGCGCGCCGTCGACG
GCCGGCCGCGGCCGC
